>Addgene plasmid #233208 | pLARRYv2-EGFP | addgene full sequence | sequence record 462164 | Addgene NGS Result
AATGTAGTCTTATGCAATACTCTTGTAGTCTTGCAACATGGTAACGATGAGTTAGCAACATGCCTTACAA
GGAGAGAAAAAGCACCGTGCATGCCGATTGGTGGAAGTAAGGTGGTACGATCGTGCCTTATTAGGAAGGC
AACAGACGGGTCTGACATGGATTGGACGAACCACTGAATTGCCGCATTGCAGAGATATTGTATTTAAGTG
CCTAGCTCGATACATAAACGGGTCTCTCTGGTTAGACCAGATCTGAGCCTGGGAGCTCTCTGGCTAACTA
GGGAACCCACTGCTTAAGCCTCAATAAAGCTTGCCTTGAGTGCTTCAAGTAGTGTGTGCCCGTCTGTTGT
GTGACTCTGGTAACTAGAGATCCCTCAGACCCTTTTAGTCAGTGTGGAAAATCTCTAGCAGTGGCGCCCG
AACAGGGACTTGAAAGCGAAAGGGAAACCAGAGGAGCTCTCTCGACGCAGGACTCGGCTTGCTGAAGCGC
GCACGGCAAGAGGCGAGGGGCGGCGACTGGTGAGTACGCCAAAAATTTTGACTAGCGGAGGCTAGAAGGA
GAGAGATGGGTGCGAGAGCGTCAGTATTAAGCGGGGGAGAATTAGATCGCGATGGGAAAAAATTCGGTTA
AGGCCAGGGGGAAAGAAAAAATATAAATTAAAACATATAGTATGGGCAAGCAGGGAGCTAGAACGATTCG
CAGTTAATCCTGGCCTGTTAGAAACATCAGAAGGCTGTAGACAAATACTGGGACAGCTACAACCATCCCT
TCAGACAGGATCAGAAGAACTTAGATCATTATATAATACAGTAGCAACCCTCTATTGTGTGCATCAAAGG
ATAGAGATAAAAGACACCAAGGAAGCTTTAGACAAGATAGAGGAAGAGCAAAACAAAAGTAAGACCACCG
CACAGCAAGCGGCCGCTGATCTTCAGACCTGGAGGAGGAGATATGAGGGACAATTGGAGAAGTGAATTAT
ATAAATATAAAGTAGTAAAAATTGAACCATTAGGAGTAGCACCCACCAAGGCAAAGAGAAGAGTGGTGCA
GAGAGAAAAAAGAGCAGTGGGAATAGGAGCTTTGTTCCTTGGGTTCTTGGGAGCAGCAGGAAGCACTATG
GGCGCAGCGTCAATGACGCTGACGGTACAGGCCAGACAATTATTGTCTGGTATAGTGCAGCAGCAGAACA
ATTTGCTGAGGGCTATTGAGGCGCAACAGCATCTGTTGCAACTCACAGTCTGGGGCATCAAGCAGCTCCA
GGCAAGAATCCTGGCTGTGGAAAGATACCTAAAGGATCAACAGCTCCTGGGGATTTGGGGTTGCTCTGGA
AAACTCATTTGCACCACTGCTGTGCCTTGGAATGCTAGTTGGAGTAATAAATCTCTGGAACAGATTTGGA
ATCACACGACCTGGATGGAGTGGGACAGAGAAATTAACAATTACACAAGCTTAATACACTCCTTAATTGA
AGAATCGCAAAACCAGCAAGAAAAGAATGAACAAGAATTATTGGAATTAGATAAATGGGCAAGTTTGTGG
AATTGGTTTAACATAACAAATTGGCTGTGGTATATAAAATTATTCATAATGATAGTAGGAGGCTTGGTAG
GTTTAAGAATAGTTTTTGCTGTACTTTCTATAGTGAATAGAGTTAGGCAGGGATATTCACCATTATCGTT
TCAGACCCACCTCCCAACCCCGAGGGGACCCGACAGGCCCGAAGGAATAGAAGAAGAAGGTGGAGAGAGA
GACAGAGACAGATCCATTCGATTAGTGAACGGATCTCGACGGTATCGCTAGCTTTTAAAAGAAAAGGGGG
GATTGGGGGGTACAGTGCAGGGGAAAGAATAGTAGACATAATAGCAACAGACATACAAACTAAAGAATTA
CAAAAACAAATTACAAAAATTCAAAATTTTACTAGTGGCTCCGGTGCCCGTCAGTGGGCAGAGCGCACAT
CGCCCACAGTCCCCGAGAAGTTGGGGGGAGGGGTCGGCAATTGAACCGGTGCCTAGAGAAGGTGGCGCGG
GGTAAACTGGGAAAGTGATGTCGTGTACTGGCTCCGCCTTTTTCCCGAGGGTGGGGGAGAACCGTATATA
AGTGCAGTAGTCGCCGTGAACGTTCTTTTTCGCAACGGGTTTGCCGCCAGAACACAGGTAAGTGCCGTGT
GTGGTTCCCGCGGGCCTGGCCTCTTTACGGGTTATGGCCCTTGCGTGCCTTGAATTACTTCCACCTGGCT
GCAGTACGTGATTCTTGATCCCGAGCTTCGGGTTGGAAGTGGGTGGGAGAGTTCGAGGCCTTGCGCTTAA
GGAGCCCCTTCGCCTCGTGCTTGAGTTGAGGCCTGGCCTGGGCGCTGGGGCCGCCGCGTGCGAATCTGGT
GGCACCTTCGCGCCTGTCTCGCTGCTTTCGATAAGTCTCTAGCCATTTAAAATTTTTGATGACCTGCTGC
GACGCTTTTTTTCTGGCAAGATAGTCTTGTAAATGCGGGCCAAGATCTGCACACTGGTATTTCGGTTTTT
GGGGCCGCGGGCGGCGACGGGGCCCGTGCGTCCCAGCGCACATGTTCGGCGAGGCGGGGCCTGCGAGCGC
GGCCACCGAGAATCGGACGGGGGTAGTCTCAAGCTGGCCGGCCTGCTCTGGTGCCTGGTCTCGCGCCGCC
GTGTATCGCCCCGCCCTGGGCGGCAAGGCTGGCCCGGTCGGCACCAGTTGCGTGAGCGGAAAGATGGCCG
CTTCCCGGCCCTGCTGCAGGGAGCTCAAAATGGAGGACGCGGCGCTCGGGAGAGCGGGCGGGTGAGTCAC
CCACACAAAGGAAAAGGGCCTTTCCGTCCTCAGCCGTCGCTTCATGTGACTCCACGGAGTACCGGGCGCC
GTCCAGGCACCTCGATTAGTTCTCGAGCTTTTGGAGTACGTCGTCTTTAGGTTGGGGGGAGGGGTTTTAT
GCGATGGAGTTTCCCCACACTGAGTGGGTGGAGACTGAAGTTAGGCCAGCTTGGCACTTGATGTAATTCT
CCTTGGAATTTGCCCTTTTTGAGTTTGGATCTTGGTTCATTCTCAAGCCTCAGACAGTGGTTCAAAGTTT
TTTTCTTCCATTTCAGGTGTCGTGAGCCACCATGGTGAGCAAGGGCGAGGAGCTGTTCACCGGGGTGGTG
CCCATCCTGGTCGAGCTGGACGGCGACGTAAACGGCCACAAGTTCAGCGTGTCCGGCGAGGGCGAGGGCG
ATGCCACCTACGGCAAGCTGACCCTGAAGTTCATCTGCACCACCGGCAAGCTGCCCGTGCCCTGGCCCAC
CCTCGTGACCACCCTGACCTACGGCGTGCAGTGCTTCAGCCGCTACCCCGACCACATGAAGCAGCACGAC
TTCTTCAAGTCCGCCATGCCCGAAGGCTACGTCCAGGAGCGCACCATCTTCTTCAAGGACGACGGCAACT
ACAAGACCCGCGCCGAGGTGAAGTTCGAGGGCGACACCCTGGTGAACCGCATCGAGCTGAAGGGCATCGA
CTTCAAGGAGGACGGCAACATCCTGGGGCACAAGCTGGAGTACAACTACAACAGCCACAACGTCTATATC
ATGGCCGACAAGCAGAAGAACGGCATCAAGGTGAACTTCAAGATCCGCCACAACATCGAGGACGGCAGCG
TGCAGCTCGCCGACCACTACCAGCAGAACACCCCCATCGGCGACGGCCCCGTGCTGCTGCCCGACAACCA
CTACCTGAGCACCCAGTCCGCCCTGAGCAAAGACCCCAACGAGAAGCGCGATCACATGGTCCTGCTGGAG
TTCGTGACCGCCGCCGGGATCACTCTCGGCATGGACGAGCTGTACAAGTAATAGCTCGAGCCCGGGTCTA
GAGTCGACCATATGACCCAGCTTTCTTGTACAAAGTGGTGATAATCGAATTCCGATAATCAACCTCTGGA
TTACAAAATTTGTGAAAGATTGACTGGTATTCTTAACTATGTTGCTCCTTTTACGCTATGTGGATACGCT
GCTTTAATGCCTTTGTATCATGCTATTGCTTCCCGTATGGCTTTCATTTTCTCCTCCTTGTATAAATCCT
GGTTGCTGTCTCTTTATGAGGAGTTGTGGCCCGTTGTCAGGCAACGTGGCGTGGTGTGCACTGTGTTTGC
TGACGCAACCCCCACTGGTTGGGGCATTGCCACCACCTGTCAGCTCCTTTCCGGGACTTTCGCTTTCCCC
CTCCCTATTGCCACGGCGGAACTCATCGCCGCCTGCCTTGCCCGCTGCTGGACAGGGGCTCGGCTGTTGG
GCACTGACAATTCCGTGGTGTTGTCGGGGAAGCTGACGTCCTTTCCATGGCTGCTCGCCTGTGTTGCCAC
CTGGATTCTGCGCGGGACGTCCTTCTGCTACGTCCCTTCGGCCCTCAATCCAGCGGACCTTCCTTCCCGC
GGCCTGCTGCCGGCTCTGCGGCCTCTTCCGCGTCTTCGCCTTCGCCCTCAGACGAGTCGGATCTCCCTTT
GGGCCGCCTCCCCGCATCGGTTGCTAGGAGAGACCATATGGGATCCGATATCGCCACCGTGGCTGAATGA
GACTGGCCCGCGGTTCGCTTTAAGACCAATGACTTACAAGGCAGCTGTAGATCTTAGCCACTTTTTAAAA
GAAAAGGGGGGACTGGAAGGGCTAATTCACTCCCAACGAAGACAAGATCTGCTTTTTGCTTGTACTGGGT
CTCTCTGGTTAGACCAGATCTGAGCCTGGGAGCTCTCTGGCTAACTAGGGAACCCACTGCTTAAGCCTCA
ATAAAGCTTGCCTTGAGTGCTTCAAGTAGTGTGTGCCCGTCTGTTGTGTGACTCTGGTAACTAGAGATCC
CTCAGACCCTTTTAGTCAGTGTGGAAAATCTCTAGCAGTAGTAGTTCATGTCATCTTATTATTCAGTATT
TATAACTTGCAAAGAAATGAATATCAGAGAGTGAGAGGAACTTGTTTATTGCAGCTTATAATGGTTACAA
ATAAAGCAATAGCATCACAAATTTCACAAATAAAGCATTTTTTTCACTGCATTCTAGTTGTGGTTTGTCC
AAACTCATCAATGTATCTTATCATGTCTGGCTCTAGCTATCCCGCCCCTAACTCCGCCCATCCCGCCCCT
AACTCCGCCCAGTTCCGCCCATTCTCCGCCCCATGGCTGACTAATTTTTTTTATTTATGCAGAGGCCGAG
GCCGCCTCGGCCTCTGAGCTATTCCAGAAGTAGTGAGGAGGCTTTTTTGGAGGCCTAGGGACGTACCCAA
TTCGCCCTATAGTGAGTCGTATTACGCGCGCTCACTGGCCGTCGTTTTACAACGTCGTGACTGGGAAAAC
CCTGGCGTTACCCAACTTAATCGCCTTGCAGCACATCCCCCTTTCGCCAGCTGGCGTAATAGCGAAGAGG
CCCGCACCGATCGCCCTTCCCAACAGTTGCGCAGCCTGAATGGCGAATGGG
[124 nt withheld, positions 5442-5565]
C
[91 nt withheld, positions 5567-5657]
A
[49 nt withheld, positions 5659-5707]
CCTTTGACGTTGGAGTCCACGTTCTTT
[37 nt withheld, positions 5735-5771]
ACCCTATCTCGGTCTATTCTTTTGATTTATAAGGGATTTTGCCGATTTCGGCCTATTGGTTAAAAAATGA
GCTGATTTAACAAAAATTTAACGCGAATTTTAACAAAATATTAACGCTTACAATTTAGGTGGCACTTTTC
GGGGAAATGTGCGCGGAACCCCTATTTGTTTATTTTTCTAAATACATTCAAATATGTATCCGCTCATGAG
ACAATAACCCTGATAAATGCTTCAATAATATTGAAAAAGGAAGAGTATGAGTATTCAACATTTCCGTGTC
GCCCTTATTCCCTTTTTTGCGGCATTTTGCCTTCCTGTTTTTGCTCACCCAGAAACGCTGGTGAAAGTAA
AAGATGCTGAAGATCAGTTGGGTGCACGAGTGGGTTACATCGAACTGGATCTCAACAGCGGTAAGATCCT
TGAGAGTTTTCGCCCCGAAGAACGTTTTCCAATGATGAGCACTTTTAAAGTTCTGCTATGTGGCGCGGTA
TTATCCCGTATTGACGCCGGGCAAGAGCAACTCGGTCGCCGCATACACTATTCTCAGAATGACTTGGTTG
AGTACTCACCAGTCACAGAAAAGCATCTTACGGATGGCATGACAGTAAGAGAATTATGCAGTGCTGCCAT
AACCATGAGTGATAACACTGCGGCCAACTTACTTCTGACAACGATCGGAGGACCGAAGGAGCTAACCGCT
TTTTTGCACAACATGGGGGATCATGTAACTCGCCTTGATCGTTGGGAACCGGAGCTGAATGAAGCCATAC
CAAACGACGAGCGTGACACCACGATGCCTGTAGCAATGGCAACAACGTTGCGCAAACTATTAACTGGCGA
ACTACTTACTCTAGCTTCCCGGCAACAATTAATAGACTGGATGGAGGCGGATAAAGTTGCAGGACCACTT
CTGCGCTCGGCCCTTCCGGCTGGCTGGTTTATTGCTGATAAATCTGGAGCCGGTGAGCGTGGGTCTCGCG
GTATCATTGCAGCACTGGGGCCAGATGGTAAGCCCTCCCGTATCGTAGTTATCTACACGACGGGGAGTCA
GGCAACTATGGATGAACGAAATAGACAGATCGCTGAGATAGGTGCCTCACTGATTAAGCATTGGTAACTG
TCAGACCAAGTTTACTCATATATACTTTAGATTGATTTAAAACTTCATTTTTAATTTAAAAGGATCTAGG
TGAAGATCCTTTTTGATAATCTCATGACCAAAATCCCTTAACGTGAGTTTTCGTTCCACTGAGCGTCAGA
CCCCGTAGAAAAGATCAAAGGATCTTCTTGAGATCCTTTTTTTCTGCGCGTAATCTGCTGCTTGCAAACA
AAAAAACCACCGCTACCAGCGGTGGTTTGTTTGCCGGATCAAGAGCTACCAACTCTTTTTCCGAAGGTAA
CTGGCTTCAGCAGAGCGCAGATACCAAATACTGTTCTTCTAGTGTAGCCGTAGTTAGGCCACCACTTCAA
GAACTCTGTAGCACCGCCTACATACCTCGCTCTGCTAATCCTGTTACCAGTGGCTGCTGCCAGTGGCGAT
AAGTCGTGTCTTACCGGGTTGGACTCAAGACGATAGTTACCGGATAAGGCGCAGCGGTCGGGCTGAACGG
GGGGTTCGTGCACACAGCCCAGCTTGGAGCGAACGACCTACACCGAACTGAGATACCTACAGCGTGAGCT
ATGAGAAAGCGCCACGCTTCCCGAAGAGAGAAAGGCGGACAGGTATCCGGTAAGCGGCAGGGTCGGAACA
GGAGAGCGCACGAGGGAGCTTCCAGGGGGAAACGCCTGGTATCTTTATAGTCCTGTCGGGTTTCGCCACC
TCTGACTTGAGCGTCGATTTTTGTGATGCTCGTCAGGGGGGCGGAGCCTATGGAAAAACGCCAGCAACGC
GGCCTTTTTACGGTTCCTGGCCTTTTGCTGGCCTTTTGCTCACATGTTCTTTCCTGCGTTATCCCCTGAT
TCTGTGGATAACCGTATTACCGCCTTTGAGTGAGCTGATACCGCTCGCCGCAGCCGAACGACCGAGCGCA
GCGAGTCAGTGAGCGAGGAAGCGGAAGAGCGCCCAATACGCAAACCGCCTCTCCCCGCGCGTTGGCCGAT
TCATTAATGCAGCTGGCACGACAGGTTTCCCGACTGGAAAGCGGGCAGTGAGCGCAACGCAATTAATGTG
AGTTAGCTCACTCATTAGGCACCCCAGGCTTTACACTTTATGCTTCCGGCTCGTATGTTGTGTGGAATTG
TGAGCGGATAACAATTTCACACAGGAAACAGCTATGACCATGATTACGCCAAGCGCGCAATTAACCCTCA
CTAAAGGGAACAAAAGCTGGAGCTGCAAGCTT
Features (pLannotate 1.2.2; 28 found; start..end, strand, type, name):
      3..229     +  promoter       RSV promoter: Rous sarcoma virus enhancer/promoter
    230..410     +  LTR            5' LTR (truncated): truncated 5' long terminal repeat (LTR) from HIV-1
    457..582     +  misc_feature   HIV-1 Ψ: packaging signal of human immunodeficiency virus type 1
    566..929     +  CDS            HIV-1 gag (fragment): gag protein from human immunodeficiency virus 1; gag
   1075..1308    +  misc_feature   RRE: The Rev response element (RRE) of HIV-1 allows for Rev-dependent mRNA export from the nucleus to the cytoplasm.
   1685..1785    +  CDS            Rev (fragment): human immunodeficiency virus 1 (HIV-1) Rev protein; rev; enhances nuclear export of unspliced and incompletely spliced viral mRNAs
   1803..1920    +  misc_feature   cPPT/CTS: central polypurine tract and central termination sequence of HIV-1
   1946..2157    +  promoter       EF-1α core promoter: core promoter for human elongation factor EF-1α
   2158..2267    +  intron         EF-1α intron A (fragment): intron upstream of the start codon of human EF-1α
   2893..3096    +  intron         EF-1α intron A: truncated intron upstream of the start codon of human EF-1α
   3112..3831    +  CDS            EGFP: the original enhanced GFP (Yang et al., 1996) mammalian codon-optimized
   3865..3889    -  protein_bind   attB2: mutant version of attB; recombination site for the Gateway® BP reaction BP Clonase™
   3907..4495    +  misc_feature   WPRE: woodchuck hepatitis virus posttranscriptional regulatory element
   4558..4632    +  CDS            nef (fragment): NEF_HV1Z2 - Experimental evidence at protein level: Swiss-Prot protein existence level 1. Extracellular Nef protein targets CD4(+) T-lymphocytes for apoptosis by interacting with CXCR4 surface receptors. From Human immunodeficiency virus type 1 group M subtype D (isolate Z2/CDC-Z34) (HIV-1).
   4634..4867    +  LTR            3' LTR (ΔU3): self-inactivating 3' long terminal repeat (LTR) from HIV-1
   4939..5060    +  polyA_signal   SV40 poly(A) signal: SV40 polyadenylation signal
   5100..5235    +  rep_origin     SV40 ori: SV40 origin of replication
   5256..5274    -  promoter       T7 promoter: promoter for bacteriophage T7 RNA polymerase
   5282..5437    +  CDS            lacZα (fragment): LacZα fragment of β-galactosidase; lacZ fragment
   5442..5870    +  rep_origin     f1 ori (sequence partly withheld): f1 bacteriophage origin of replication; arrow indicates direction of (+) strand synthesis
   5923..6027    +  promoter       AmpR promoter: bla
   6028..6888    +  CDS            AmpR: β-lactamase; bla; confers resistance to ampicillin, carbenicillin, and related antibiotics
   7059..7647    +  rep_origin     ori: high-copy-number ColE1/pMB1/pBR322/pUC origin of replication
   7830..7922    +  CDS            lacI (fragment): lac repressor; lacI; The lac repressor binds to the lac operator to inhibit transcription in E. coli. This inhibition can be relieved by adding lactose or isopropyl-β-D-thiogalactopyranoside (IPTG).
   7935..7956    +  protein_bind   CAP binding site: CAP binding activates transcription in the presence of cAMP. E. coli catabolite activator protein
   7971..8001    +  promoter       lac promoter: promoter for the E. coli lac operon
   8009..8025    +  protein_bind   lac operator: The lac repressor binds to the lac operator to inhibit transcription in E. coli. This inhibition can be relieved by adding lactose or isopropyl-β-D-thiogalactopyranoside (IPTG). lac repressor encoded by lacI
   8070..8088    +  promoter       T3 promoter: promoter for bacteriophage T3 RNA polymerase
