[The description below was written by a language model from this plasmid's Addgene catalogue record and pLannotate feature annotations shown in this document.]
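Description:
pLARRYv2-EGFP is an empty third-generation, self-inactivating lentiviral backbone of about 8.1 kb, designed to receive expressed DNA barcodes for single-cell lineage tracing in mammalian cells. In bacteria it is maintained through a high-copy ColE1/pUC-type origin and selected with ampicillin via the bla gene. The plasmid also carries an f1 origin, an SV40 origin, and residual lac, T7 and T3 elements from the parental cloning vector.

The viral genome is transcribed from a chimeric RSV promoter fused to a truncated HIV-1 5' LTR, which makes packaging independent of Tat. It contains the Ψ packaging signal with a gag fragment, the Rev response element for nuclear export of the unspliced genomic RNA, and the cPPT/CTS, which aids nuclear import of the reverse-transcribed genome. It ends in a ΔU3 3' LTR followed by an SV40 polyadenylation signal; the U3 deletion silences LTR promoter activity after integration.

The internal cassette uses the human EF-1α core promoter with intron A sequence to drive EGFP, followed by an attB2 remnant and a WPRE that enhances transcript stability and expression. EGFP is the only mammalian marker, so transduced cells are identified or sorted by fluorescence rather than by drug selection.

According to the record, barcode libraries are cloned at an EcoRV site. The feature table does not annotate this site, so its exact position is not stated. Because the barcodes are described as expressed, they are presumably carried on the EGFP transcript, which would let them be read out in single-cell RNA sequencing to link clonal identity with transcriptional state. No gene insert is present in the deposited plasmid.
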