Addgene plasmid #233208: pLARRYv2-EGFP
Purpose: (Empty Backbone) Cloning expressed barcodes at the EcoRV site for preparing lentiviral libaries for single-cell lineage tracing experiments, with EGFP marker
Depositing lab: Alejo Rodriguez-Fraticelli. Depositing organization: Instituto de Investigacion Biomedica (IRB Barcelona). Publication: Pre-existing stem cell heterogeneity dictates clonal responses to the acquisition of leukemic driver mutations. Singh I, Fernandez-Perez D, Sanchez PS, Rodriguez-Fraticelli AE. Cell Stem Cell. 2025 Feb 19:S1934-5909(25)00012-8. doi: 10.1016/j.stem.2025.01.012. PubMed 40010350.
Backbone
  Vector backbone: pLARRYv2
  Vector type: Mammalian Expression, Lentiviral
  Selectable markers: EGFP
Growth in bacteria
  Bacterial resistance: Ampicillin, 100 μg/mL
  Growth temperature: 30°C
  Growth strain: NEB Stable
  Copy number: High Copy
Gene/Insert
  Gene/Insert name: None
Terms and licenses: Academic/Nonprofit Terms; Industry Terms: Not Available to Industry
Depositor comments: Please visit https://doi.org/10.1101/2024.05.14.594084 for bioRxiv preprint.
How to cite: pLARRYv2-EGFP was a gift from Alejo Rodriguez-Fraticelli (Addgene plasmid # 233208 ; http://n2t.net/addgene:233208 ; RRID:Addgene_233208)
